>Addgene plasmid #48010 | pICH47831 | depositor full sequence | sequence record 69010 | Full Sequence
GTGGGGCCCACTGCATCCACCCCAGTACATTAAAAACGTCCGCAATGTGTTATTAAGTTGTCTAAGCGTC
AATTTGTTTACACCACAATATATCCTGCCACCAGCCAGCCAACAGCTCCCCGACCGGCAGCTCGGCACAA
AATCACCACTCGATACAGGCAGCCCATCAGTCAGATCAGGATCTCCTTTGCGACGCTCACCGGGCTGGTT
GCCCTCGCCGCTGGGCTGGCGGCCGTCTATGGCCCTGCAAACGCGCCAGAAACGCCGTCGAAGCCGTGTG
CGAGACACCGCGGCCGCCGGCGTTGTGGATACCTCGCGGAAAACTTGGCCCTCACTGACAGATGAGGGGC
GGACGTTGACACTTGAGGGGCCGACTCACCCGGCGCGGCGTTGACAGATGAGGGGCAGGCTCGATTTCGG
CCGGCGACGTGGAGCTGGCCAGCCTCGCAAATCGGCGAAAACGCCTGATTTTACGCGAGTTTCCCACAGA
TGATGTGGACAAGCCTGGGGATAAGTGCCCTGCGGTATTGACACTTGAGGGGCGCGACTACTGACAGATG
AGGGGCGCGATCCTTGACACTTGAGGGGCAGAGTGCTGACAGATGAGGGGCGCACCTATTGACATTTGAG
GGGCTGTCCACAGGCAGAAAATCCAGCATTTGCAAGGGTTTCCGCCCGTTTTTCGGCCACCGCTAACCTG
TCTTTTAACCTGCTTTTAAACCAATATTTATAAACCTTGTTTTTAACCAGGGCTGCGCCCTGTGCGCGTG
ACCGCGCACGCCGAAGGGGGGTGCCCCCCCTTCTCGAACCCTCCCGGCCCGCTAACGCGGGCCTCCCATC
CCCCCAGGGGCTGCGCCCCTCGGCCGCGAACGGCCTCACCCCAAAAATGGCAGCGCTGGCCAATTCGTGC
GCGGAACCCCTATTTGTTTATTTTTCTAAATACATTCAAATATGTATCCGCTCATGAGACAATAACCCTG
ATAAATGCTTCAATAATATTGAAAAAGGAAGAGTATGAGTATTCAACATTTCCGTGTCGCCCTTATTCCC
TTTTTTGCGGCATTTTGCCTTCCTGTTTTTGCTCACCCAGAAACGCTGGTGAAAGTAAAAGATGCTGAAG
ATCAGTTGGGTGCACGAGTGGGTTACATCGAACTGGATCTCAACAGCGGTAAGATCCTTGAGAGTTTTCG
CCCCGAAGAACGTTTTCCAATGATGAGCACTTTTAAAGTTCTGCTATGTGGCGCGGTATTATCCCGTATT
GACGCCGGGCAAGAGCAACTCGGTCGCCGCATACACTATTCTCAGAATGACTTGGTTGAGTACTCACCAG
TCACAGAAAAGCATCTTACGGATGGCATGACAGTAAGAGAATTATGCAGTGCTGCCATAACCATGAGTGA
TAACACTGCGGCCAACTTACTTCTGACAACGATCGGAGGACCGAAGGAGCTAACCGCTTTTTTGCACAAC
ATGGGGGATCATGTAACTCGCCTTGATCGTTGGGAACCGGAGCTGAATGAAGCCATACCAAACGACGAGC
GTGACACCACGATGCCTGTAGCAATGGCAACAACGTTGCGCAAACTATTAACTGGCGAACTACTTACTCT
AGCTTCCCGGCAACAATTAATAGACTGGATGGAGGCGGATAAAGTTGCAGGACCACTTCTGCGCTCGGCC
CTTCCGGCTGGCTGGTTTATTGCTGATAAATCTGGAGCCGGTGAGCGTGGTTCTCGCGGTATCATTGCAG
CACTGGGGCCAGATGGTAAGCCCTCCCGTATCGTAGTTATCTACACGACGGGGAGTCAGGCAACTATGGA
TGAACGAAATAGACAGATCGCTGAGATAGGTGCCTCACTGATTAAGCATTGGTAACTGTCAGACCAAGTT
TACTCATATATACTTTAGATTGATTTAAAACTTCATTTTTAATTTAAAAGGATCTAGGTGAAGATCCTTT
TTGATAATCTCATGACCAAAATCCCTTAACGTGAGTTTTCGTTCCACTGAGCGTCAGACCCCGTAGAAAA
GATCAAAGGATCTTCTTGAGATCCTTTTTTTCTGCGCGTAATCTGCTGCTTGCAAACAAAAAAACCACCG
CTACCAGCGGTGGTTTGTTTGCCGGATCAAGAGCTACCAACTCTTTTTCCGAAGGTAACTGGCTTCAGCA
GAGCGCAGATACCAAATACTGTCCTTCTAGTGTAGCCGTAGTTAGGCCACCACTTCAAGAACTCTGTAGC
ACCGCCTACATACCTCGCTCTGCTAATCCTGTTACCAGTGGCTGCTGCCAGTGGCGATAAGTCGTGTCTT
ACCGGGTTGGACTCAAGACGATAGTTACCGGATAAGGCGCAGCGGTCGGGCTGAACGGGGGGTTCGTGCA
CACAGCCCAGCTTGGAGCGAACGACCTACACCGAACTGAGATACCTACAGCGTGAGCTATGAGAAAGCGC
CACGCTTCCCGAAGGGAGAAAGGCGGACAGGTATCCGGTAAGCGGCAGGGTCGGAACAGGAGAGCGCACG
AGGGAGCTTCCAGGGGGAAACGCCTGGTATCTTTATAGTCCTGTCGGGTTTCGCCACCTCTGACTTGAGC
GTCGATTTTTGTGATGCTCGTCAGGGGGGCGGAGCCTATGGAAAAACGCCAGCAACGCGGCCTTTTTACG
GTTCCTGGCAGATCCTAGATGTGGCGCAACGATGCCGGCGACAAGCAGGAGCGCACCGACTTCTTCCGCA
TCAAGTGTTTTGGCTCTCAGGCCGAGGCCCACGGCAAGTATTTGGGCAAGGGGTCGCTGGTATTCGTGCA
GGGCAAGATTCGGAATACCAAGTACGAGAAGGACGGCCAGACGGTCTACGGGACCGACTTCATTGCCGAT
AAGGTGGATTATCTGGACACCAAGGCACCAGGCGGGTCAAATCAGGAATAAGGGCACATTGCCCCGGCGT
GAGTCGGGGCAATCCCGCAAGGAGGGTGAATGAATCGGACGTTTGACCGGAAGGCATACAGGCAAGAACT
GATCGACGCGGGGTTTTCCGCCGAGGATGCCGAAACCATCGCAAGCCGCACCGTCATGCGTGCGCCCCGC
GAAACCTTCCAGTCCGTCGGCTCGATGGTCCAGCAAGCTACGGCCAAGATCGAGCGCGACAGCGTGCAAC
TGGCTCCCCCTGCCCTGCCCGCGCCATCGGCCGCCGTGGAGCGTTCGCGTCGTCTTGAACAGGAGGCGGC
AGGTTTGGCGAAGTCGATGACCATCGACACGCGAGGAACTATGACGACCAAGAAGCGAAAAACCGCCGGC
GAGGACCTGGCAAAACAGGTCAGCGAGGCCAAGCAGGCCGCGTTGCTGAAACACACGAAGCAGCAGATCA
AGGAAATGCAGCTTTCCTTGTTCGATATTGCGCCGTGGCCGGACACGATGCGAGCGATGCCAAACGACAC
GGCCCGCTCTGCCCTGTTCACCACGCGCAACAAGAAAATCCCGCGCGAGGCGCTGCAAAACAAGGTCATT
TTCCACGTCAACAAGGACGTGAAGATCACCTACACCGGCGTCGAGCTGCGGGCCGACGATGACGAACTGG
TGTGGCAGCAGGTGTTGGAGTACGCGAAGCGCACCCCTATCGGCGAGCCGATCACCTTCACGTTCTACGA
GCTTTGCCAGGACCTGGGCTGGTCGATCAATGGCCGGTATTACACGAAGGCCGAGGAATGCCTGTCGCGC
CTACAGGCGACGGCGATGGGCTTCACGTCCGACCGCGTTGGGCACCTGGAATCGGTGTCGCTGCTGCACC
GCTTCCGCGTCCTGGACCGTGGCAAGAAAACGTCCCGTTGCCAGGTCCTGATCGACGAGGAAATCGTCGT
GCTGTTTGCTGGCGACCACTACACGAAATTCATATGGGAGAAGTACCGCAAGCTGTCGCCGACGGCCCGA
CGGATGTTCGACTATTTCAGCTCGCACCGGGAGCCGTACCCGCTCAAGCTGGAAACCTTCCGCCTCATGT
GCGGATCGGATTCCACCCGCGTGAAGAAGTGGCGCGAGCAGGTCGGCGAAGCCTGCGAAGAGTTGCGAGG
CAGCGGCCTGGTGGAACACGCCTGGGTCAATGATGACCTGGTGCATTGCAAACGCTAGGGCCTTGTGGGG
TCAGTTCCGGCTGGGGGTTCAGCAGCCAGCGCCTGATCTGGGGAACCCTGTGGTTGGCATGCACATACAA
ATGGACGAACGGATAAACCTTTTCACGCCCTTTTAAATATCCGATTATTCTAATAAACGCTCTTTTCTCT
TAGGTTTACCCGCCAATATATCCTGTCAAACACTGATAGTTTAAACCACTTCGTGCAGAAGACAATCTGG
GAGTGAGACCGTCACAGCTTGTCTGTAAGCGGATGCCGGGAGCAGACAAGCCCGTCAGGGCGCGTCAGCG
GGTGTTGGCGGGTGTCGGGGCTGGCTTAACTATGCGGCATCAGAGCAGATTGTACTGAGAGTGCACCATA
TGCGGTGTGAAATACCGCACAGATGCGTAAGGAGAAAATACCGCATCAGGCGCCATTCGCCATTCAGGCT
GCGCAACTGTTGGGAAGGGCGATCGGTGCGGGCCTCTTCGCTATTACGCCAGCTGGCGAAAGGGGGATGT
GCTGCAAGGCGATTAAGTTGGGTAACGCCAGGGTTTTCCCAGTCACGACGTTGTAAAACGACGGCCAGTG
AATTCGAGCTCGGTACCCGGGGATCCTCTAGAGTCGACCTGCAGGCATGCAAGCTTGGCGTAATCATGGT
CATAGCTGTTTCCTGTGTGAAATTGTTATCCGCTCACAATTCCACACAACATACGAGCCGGAAGCATAAA
GTGTAAAGCCTGGGGTGCCTAATGAGTGAGCTAACTCACATTAATTGCGTTGCGCTCACTGCCCGCTTTC
CAGTCGGCAAACCTGTCGTGCCAGCTGCGGTCTCACGCTCCATGGGAATTCGTAATTGTCTTCACAGA
Features (pLannotate 1.2.2; 15 found; start..end, strand, type, name):
     76..100     -  misc_feature   LB T-DNA repeat: left border repeat from nopaline C58 T-DNA
    192..823     +  rep_origin     oriV: incP origin of replication
    910..1014    +  promoter       AmpR promoter: bla
   1015..1875    +  CDS            AmpR: β-lactamase; bla; confers resistance to ampicillin, carbenicillin, and related antibiotics
   2046..2634    +  rep_origin     ori: high-copy-number ColE1/pMB1/pBR322/pUC origin of replication
   2970..4115    +  CDS            trfA: TRFA_ECOLX - Experimental evidence at protein level: Swiss-Prot protein existence level 1. Also involved in plasmid copy number control, promoting intermolecular coupling of protein bound iterons at oriV, which inhibits replication initiation. From Escherichia coli.
   4142..4162    +  CDS            TetR (fragment): tetracycline resistance regulatory protein; tetR
   4274..4298    -  misc_feature   RB T-DNA repeat: right border repeat from nopaline C58 T-DNA
   4431..4530    +  misc_feature   bom (fragment): basis of mobility region from pBR322
   4536..4693    -  CDS            lacZα (fragment): LacZα fragment of β-galactosidase; lacZ fragment
   4690..4746    +  misc_feature   MCS: pUC18/19 multiple cloning site
   4783..4799    -  protein_bind   lac operator: The lac repressor binds to the lac operator to inhibit transcription in E. coli. This inhibition can be relieved by adding lactose or isopropyl-β-D-thiogalactopyranoside (IPTG). lac repressor encoded by lacI
   4807..4837    -  promoter       lac promoter: promoter for the E. coli lac operon
   4852..4873    -  protein_bind   CAP binding site: CAP binding activates transcription in the presence of cAMP. E. coli catabolite activator protein
   4886..4928    -  CDS            lacI (fragment): lac repressor; lacI; The lac repressor binds to the lac operator to inhibit transcription in E. coli. This inhibition can be relieved by adding lactose or isopropyl-β-D-thiogalactopyranoside (IPTG).
