[The description below was written by a language model from this plasmid's Addgene catalogue record and pLannotate feature annotations shown in this document.]
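Description:
pICH47831 is an empty level 1 acceptor vector from the modular cloning (MoClo) system for standardized assembly of multigene constructs. It was built from pBIN19 and pUC19 components and carries no insert. The depositor describes it as a binary vector that replicates in both E. coli and Agrobacterium and delivers T-DNA to plant cells. The feature table fits this dual-host design. A high-copy ColE1/pUC-type origin supports propagation in E. coli. The incP oriV, together with its initiator gene trfA, provides broad-host-range replication for maintenance in Agrobacterium. Bacterial selection is by ampicillin/carbenicillin resistance, from a bla gene under its own promoter. Short annotated fragments of tetR, lacI and the pBR322 bom region appear to be remnants of the parental plasmids rather than functional parts.

The cloning region lies between the nopaline C58 right and left T-DNA border repeats, spanning the numbering origin of the circular sequence. It consists of a lacZα cassette with the lac promoter, lac operator, CAP binding site and a pUC18/19-type multiple cloning site. LacZα is listed as the selectable marker, so this cassette serves as a blue/white screening stuffer: when assembled parts replace it, recombinant colonies are white. The record does not state which restriction enzymes or fusion-site overhangs are used, which level 1 position or orientation this vector occupies, or whether any plant selection marker is present, and none of these is annotated. The catalogue gives a backbone size of 4,356 bp, while the deposited full sequence is 4,968 nt. The difference is roughly consistent with the lacZα cassette being counted separately, though the record does not explain it. Typical use is assembling a single transcription unit for Agrobacterium-mediated plant expression or for later multigene assembly.
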