Addgene plasmid #48010: pICH47831
Purpose: (Empty Backbone)
Depositing lab: Sylvestre Marillonnet. Depositing organization: Leibniz Institute of Plant Biochemistry (IPB). Publication: A modular cloning system for standardized assembly of multigene constructs. Weber E, Engler C, Gruetzner R, Werner S, Marillonnet S. PLoS One. 2011 Feb 18;6(2):e16765. doi: 10.1371/journal.pone.0016765. PubMed 21364738.
Backbone
  Vector backbone: derived from pBIN19 and pUC19
  Backbone manufacturer: self-made
  Backbone size (bp): 4356
  Vector type: Unspecified
  Selectable markers: LacZ alpha
Growth in bacteria
  Bacterial resistance: Ampicillin, 100 μg/mL
  Growth temperature: 37°C
  Growth strain: DH10B
  Copy number: High Copy
Gene/Insert
  Gene/Insert name: None
Terms and licenses: Academic/Nonprofit Terms; Industry Terms: Not Available to Industry
Depositor comments: level 1 cloning vector, replicates in E.coli and Agrobacterium, binary vector for Agrobacterium T-DNA delivery to plant cells
How to cite: pICH47831 was a gift from Sylvestre Marillonnet (Addgene plasmid # 48010 ; http://n2t.net/addgene:48010 ; RRID:Addgene_48010)
