>Addgene plasmid #48010 | pICH47831 | addgene partial sequence | sequence record 74324 | RB-F1 5'-ggataaaccttttcacgccc-3'
TTCTAATAAACGCTCTTTTCTCTTAGGTTTACCCGCCAATATATCCTGTCAAACACTGATAGTTTAAACC
ACTTCGTGCAGAAGACAATCTGGGAGTGAGACCGTCACAGCTTGTCTGTAAGCGGATGCCGGGAGCAGAC
AAGCCCGTCAGGGCGCGTCAGCGGGTGTTGGCGGGTGTCGGGGCTGGCTTAACTATGCGGCATCAGAGCA
GATTGTACTGAGAGTGCACCATATGCGGTGTGAAATACCGCACAGATGCGTAAGGAGAAAATACCGCATC
AGGCGCCATTCGCCATTCAGGCTGCGCAACTGTTGGGAAGGGCGATCGGTGCGGGCCTCTTCGCTATTAC
GCCAGCTGGCGAAAGGGGGATGTGCTGCAAGGCGATTAAGTTGGGTAACGCCAGGGTTTTCCCAGTCACG
ACGTTGTAAAACGACGGCCAGTGAATTCGAGCTCGGTACCCGGGGATCCTCTAGAGTCGACCTGCAGGCA
TGCAAGCTTGGCGTAATCATGGTCATAGCTGTTTCCTGTGTGAAATTGTTATCCGCTCACAATTCCACAC
AACATACGAGCCGGAAGCATAAAGTGTAAAGCCTGGGGTGCCTAATGAGTGAGCTAACTCACATTAATTG
CGTTGCGCTCACTGCCCGCTTTCCAGTCGGGAAACCTGTCGTGCCAGCTGCGGTCTCACGCTCCATGGGA
ATTCGTAATTGTCTTCACAGAGTGGGGCCCACTGCATCCACCCCAGTACATTAAAAACGTCCGCAATGTG
TTATTAAGTTGTCTAAGCGTCAATTTGTTTACACCACAATATATCCTGCCACCAGCCAGCCAACAGCTCC
CCGACCGGCAGCTCGGCACAAAATCACCACTCGATACAGGCAGCCCATCAGTCAGATCAGGATCTCCTTT
GCGACGCTCACCGGGCTGGTTGCCCTCGCCGCTGGGCTGGCGGCCGTCTATGGCCCTGCAAACGCGCCAG
AAACGCCGTCGAAGCC
